>Addgene plasmid #134850 | pAT611_CMV/CAG_PUFa-hNEIL2-hTET1(CD) | addgene full sequence | sequence record 271816 | Addgene NGS Result
TTGAGATCCTTTTTTTCTGCGCGTAATCTGCTGCTTGCAAACAAAAAAACCACCGCTACCAGCGGTGGTT
TGTTTGCCGGATCAAGAGCTACCAACTCTTTTTCCGAAGGTAACTGGCTTCAGCAGAGCGCAGATACCAA
ATACTGTTCTTCTAGTGTAGCCGTAGTTAGGCCACCACTTCAAGAACTCTGTAGCACCGCCTACATACCT
CGCTCTGCTAATCCTGTTACCAGTGGCTGCTGCCAGTGGCGATAAGTCGTGTCTTACCGGGTTGGACTCA
AGACGATAGTTACCGGATAAGGCGCAGCGGTCGGGCTGAACGGGGGGTTCGTGCACACAGCCCAGCTTGG
AGCGAACGACCTACACCGAACTGAGATACCTACAGCGTGAGCTATGAGAAAGCGCCACGCTTCCCGAAGG
GAGAAAGGCGGACAGGTATCCGGTAAGCGGCAGGGTCGGAACAGGAGAGCGCACGAGGGAGCTTCCAGGG
GGAAACGCCTGGTATCTTTATAGTCCTGTCGGGTTTCGCCACCTCTGACTTGAGCGTCGATTTTTGTGAT
GCTCGTCAGGGGGGCGGAGCCTATGGAAAAACGCCAGCAACGCGGCCTTTTTACGGTTCCTGGCCTTTTG
CTGGCCTTTTGCTCACATGTTCTTTCCTGCGTTATCCCCTGATTCTGTGGATAACCGTATTACCGCCTTT
GAGTGAGCTGATACCGCTCGCCGCAGCCGAACGACCGAGCGCAGCGAGTCAGTGAGCGAGGAAGCGGAAG
AGCGCCCAATACGCAAACCGCCTCTCCCCGCGCGTTGGCCGATTCATTAATGCAGCTGGCACGACAGGTT
TCCCGACTGGAAAGCGGGCAGTGAGCGCAACGCAATTAATGTGAGTTAGCTCACTCATTAGGCACCCCAG
GCTTTACACTTTATGCTTCCGGCTCGTATGTTGTGTGGAATTGTGAGCGGATAACAATTTCACACAGGAA
ACAGCTATGACCATGATTACGCCAAGCGCGCAATTAACCCTCACTAAAGGGAACAAAAGCTGGAGCTGCA
AGCTTAATGTAGTCTTATGCAATACTCTTGTAGTCTTGCAACATGGTAACGATGAGTTAGCAACATGCCT
TACAAGGAGAGAAAAAGCACCGTGCATGCCGATTGGTGGAAGTAAGGTGGTACGATCGTGCCTTATTAGG
AAGGCAACAGACGGGTCTGACATGGATTGGACGAACCACTGAATTGCCGCATTGCAGAGATATTGTATTT
AAGTGCCTAGCTCGATACATAAACGGGTCTCTCTGGTTAGACCAGATCTGAGCCTGGGAGCTCTCTGGCT
AACTAGGGAACCCACTGCTTAAGCCTCAATAAAGCTTGCCTTGAGTGCTTCAAGTAGTGTGTGCCCGTCT
GTTGTGTGACTCTGGTAACTAGAGATCCCTCAGACCCTTTTAGTCAGTGTGGAAAATCTCTAGCAGTGGC
GCCCGAACAGGGACTTGAAAGCGAAAGGGAAACCAGAGGAGCTCTCTCGACGCAGGACTCGGCTTGCTGA
AGCGCGCACGGCAAGAGGCGAGGGGCGGCGACTGGTGAGTACGCCAAAAATTTTGACTAGCGGAGGCTAG
AAGGAGAGAGATGGGTGCGAGAGCGTCAGTATTAAGCGGGGGAGAATTAGATCGCGATGGGAAAAAATTC
GGTTAAGGCCAGGGGGAAAGAAAAAATATAAATTAAAACATATAGTATGGGCAAGCAGGGAGCTAGAACG
ATTCGCAGTTAATCCTGGCCTGTTAGAAACATCAGAAGGCTGTAGACAAATACTGGGACAGCTACAACCA
TCCCTTCAGACAGGATCAGAAGAACTTAGATCATTATATAATACAGTAGCAACCCTCTATTGTGTGCATC
AAAGGATAGAGATAAAAGACACCAAGGAAGCTTTAGACAAGATAGAGGAAGAGCAAAACAAAAGTAAGAC
CACCGCACAGCAAGCGGCCGCTGATCTTCAGACCTGGAGGAGGAGATATGAGGGACAATTGGAGAAGTGA
ATTATATAAATATAAAGTAGTAAAAATTGAACCATTAGGAGTAGCACCCACCAAGGCAAAGAGAAGAGTG
GTGCAGAGAGAAAAAAGAGCAGTGGGAATAGGAGCTTTGTTCCTTGGGTTCTTGGGAGCAGCAGGAAGCA
CTATGGGCGCAGCGTCAATGACGCTGACGGTACAGGCCAGACAATTATTGTCTGGTATAGTGCAGCAGCA
GAACAATTTGCTGAGGGCTATTGAGGCGCAACAGCATCTGTTGCAACTCACAGTCTGGGGCATCAAGCAG
CTCCAGGCAAGAATCCTGGCTGTGGAAAGATACCTAAAGGATCAACAGCTCCTGGGGATTTGGGGTTGCT
CTGGAAAACTCATTTGCACCACTGCTGTGCCTTGGAATGCTAGTTGGAGTAATAAATCTCTGGAACAGAT
TTGGAATCACACGACCTGGATGGAGTGGGACAGAGAAATTAACAATTACACAAGCTTAATACACTCCTTA
ATTGAAGAATCGCAAAACCAGCAAGAAAAGAATGAACAAGAATTATTGGAATTAGATAAATGGGCAAGTT
TGTGGAATTGGTTTAACATAACAAATTGGCTGTGGTATATAAAATTATTCATAATGATAGTAGGAGGCTT
GGTAGGTTTAAGAATAGTTTTTGCTGTACTTTCTATAGTGAATAGAGTTAGGCAGGGATATTCACCATTA
TCGTTTCAGACCCACCTCCCAACCCCGAGGGGACCCTTGCGCCTTTTCCAAGGCAGCCCTGGGTTTGCGC
AGGGACGCGGCTGCTCTGGGCGTGGTTCCGGGAAACGCAGCGGCGCCGACCCTGGGTCTCGCACATTCTT
CACGTCCGTTCGCAGCGTCACCCGGATCTTCGCCGCTACCCTTGTGGGCCCCCCGGCGACGCTTCCTGCT
CCGCCCCTAAGTCGGGAAGGTTCCTTGCGGTTCGCGGCGTGCCGGACGTGACAAACGGAAGCCGCACGTC
TCACTAGTACCCTCGCAGACGGACAGCGCCAGGGAGCAATGGCAGCGCGCCGACCGCGATGGGCTGTGGC
CAATAGCGGCTGCTCAGCAGGGCGCGCCGAGAGCAGCGGCCGGGAAGGGGCGGTGCGGGAGGCGGGGTGT
GGGGCGGTAGTGTGGGCCCTGTTCCTGCCCGCGCGGTGTTCCGCATTCTGCAAGCCTCCGGAGCGCACGT
CGGCAGTCGGCTCCCTCGTTGACCGAATCACCGACCTCTCTCCCCAGGGGGTACCACCGGAGCTTACCAT
GACCGAGTACAAGCCCACGGTGCGCCTCGCCACCCGCGACGACGTCCCCAGGGCCGTACGCACCCTCGCC
GCCGCGTTCGCCGACTACCCCGCCACGCGCCACACCGTCGATCCGGACCGCCACATCGAGCGGGTCACCG
AGCTGCAAGAACTCTTCCTCACGCGCGTCGGGCTCGACATCGGCAAGGTGTGGGTCGCGGACGACGGCGC
CGCCGTGGCGGTCTGGACCACGCCGGAGAGCGTCGAAGCGGGGGCGGTGTTCGCCGAGATCGGCCCGCGC
ATGGCCGAGTTGAGCGGTTCCCGGCTGGCCGCGCAGCAACAGATGGAAGGCCTCCTGGCGCCGCACCGGC
CCAAGGAGCCCGCGTGGTTCCTGGCCACCGTCGGCGTCTCGCCCGACCACCAGGGCAAGGGTCTGGGCAG
CGCCGTCGTGCTCCCCGGAGTGGAGGCGGCCGAGCGCGCCGGGGTGCCCGCCTTCCTGGAGACCTCCGCG
CCCCGCAACCTCCCCTTCTACGAGCGGCTCGGCTTCACCGTCACCGCCGACGTCGAGGTGCCCGAAGGAC
CGCGCACCTGGTGCATGACCCGCAAGCCCGGTGCCTGAGAATTCTAGATCTTGAGACAAATGGCAGTATT
CATCCACAATTTTAAAAGAAAAGGGGGGATTGGGGGGTACAGTGCAGGGGAAAGAATAGTAGACATAATA
GCAACAGACATACAAACTAAAGAATTACAAAAACAAATTACAAAAATTCAAAATTTTCGGGTTTATTACA
GGGACAGCAGAGATCCACTTTGGCGCCGGCTCGAGGGGGCCCGGGGTTATTAATAGTAATCAATTACGGG
GTCATTAGTTCATAGCCCATATATGGAGTTCCGCGTTACATAACTTACGGTAAATGGCCCGCCTGGCTGA
CCGCCCAACGACCCCCGCCCATTGACGTCAATAATGACGTATGTTCCCATAGTAACGCCAATAGGGACTT
TCCATTGACGTCAATGGGTGGAGTATTTACGGTAAACTGCCCACTTGGCAGTACATCAAGTGTATCATAT
GCCAAGTACGCCCCCTATTGACGTCAATGACGGTAAATGGCCCGCCTGGCATTATGCCCAGTACATGACC
TTATGGGACTTTCCTACTTGGCAGTACATCTACGTATTAGTCATCGCTATTACCATGGTGATGCGGTTTT
GGCAGTACATCAATGGGCGTGGATAGCGGTTTGACTCACGGGGATTTCCAAGTCTCCACCCCATTGACGT
CAATGGGAGTTTGTTTTGGCACCAAAATCAACGGGACTTTCCAAAATGTCGTAACAACTCCGCCCCATTG
ACGCAAATGGGCGGTAGGCGTGTACGGTGGGAGGTCTATATAAGCAGAGCTCTCTGGCTAACTGTCGGGA
TCAACAAGTTTGTACAAAAAAGCAGGCTCCGAATTCACCGGTGCCGCCACCATGATCGATGGCGGAGGCG
GATCTGATCCAAAAAAGAAGAGAAAGGTAGATCCAAAAAAGAAGAGAAAGGTAGATCCAAAAAAGAAGAG
AAAGGTAGGATCTACCGGATCTAGAAACGATGGTGGTGGTGGAAGCGGGGGTGGGGGCAGCGGTGGAGGG
GGAAGCGGGCGCGCCGGGATCCTCCCCCCCAAGAAAAAGAGGAAGGTATCTAGAGGCCGCAGCCGCCTTT
TGGAAGATTTTCGAAACAACCGGTACCCCAATTTACAACTGCGGGAGATTGCTGGACATATAATGGAATT
TTCCCAAGACCAGCATGGGTCCAGATTCATTCAGCTGAAACTGGAGCGTGCCACACCAGCTGAGCGCCAG
CTTGTCTTCAATGAAATCCTCCAGGCTGCCTACCAACTCATGGTGGATGTGTTTGGTAATTACGTCATTC
AGAAGTTCTTTGAATTTGGCAGTCTTGAACAGAAGCTGGCTTTGGCAGAACGGATTCGAGGCCACGTCCT
GTCATTGGCACTACAGATGTATGGCAGCCGTGTTATCGAGAAAGCTCTTGAGTTTATTCCTTCAGACCAG
CAGAATGAGATGGTTCGGGAACTAGATGGCCATGTCTTGAAGTGTGTGAAAGATCAGAATGGCAATCACG
TGGTTCAGAAATGCATTGAATGTGTACAGCCCCAGTCTTTGCAATTTATCATCGACGCGTTTAAGGGACA
GGTATTTGCCTTATCCACACATCCTTATGGCTGCCGAGTGATTCAGAGAATCCTGGAGCACTGTCTCCCT
GACCAGACACTCCCTATTTTAGAGGAGCTTCACCAGCACACAGAGCAGCTGGTACAGGATCAATATGGAA
ATTATGTAATCCAACATGTACTGGAGCACGGTCGTCCTGAGGATAAAAGCAAAATTGTAGCAGAAATCCG
AGGCAATGTACTTGTATTGAGTCAGCACAAATTTGCAAGCAATGTTGTGGAGAAGTGTGTTACTCACGCC
TCACGTACGGAGCGCGCTGTGCTCATCGACGAGGTGTGCACCATGAACGACGGTCCCCACAGTGCCTTAT
ACACCATGATGAAGGACCAGTATGCCAACTACGTGGTCCAGAAGATGATTGACGTGGCGGAGCCAGGCCA
GCGGAAGATCGTCATGCATAAGATCCGGCCCCACATCGCAACTCTTCGTAAGTACACCTATGGCAAGCAC
ATTCTGGCCAAGCTGGAGAAGTACTACATGAAGAACGGTGTTGACTTAGGGGACCCAAAGAAGAAGCGCA
AAGTGGATCCTAAAAAGAAAAGAAAGGTAGGCGGCCGCGGCGGAGGTTCTGGTGGAGGATCAGGTGGAGG
GAGTGGTGGAGGAAGTGGGGGAGGTTCTGGAGGTGGATCGTTGCCAGAAGGGCCGTTGGTGAGGAAATTT
CACCATTTGGTCTCCCCCTTTGTGGGTCAGCAGGTGGTCAAGACAGGGGGCAGCAGTAAGAAGCTACAGC
CCGCCAGCCTGCAGTCTCTGTGGCTCCAGGACACCCAGGTCCATGGAAAGAAATTATTCCTTAGATTTGA
TCTAGATGAAGAAATGGGGCCCCCTGGCAGCAGCCCAACACCAGAGCCTCCACAAAAAGAAGTGCAGAAG
GAAGGGGCTGCGGACCCAAAGCAGGTCGGGGAGCCCAGCGGGCAGAAGACCCTTGATGGATCCTCACGGT
CTGCAGAGCTCGTCCCCCAGGGCGAGGATGATTCTGAGTATTTGGAGAGAGACGCCCCTGCAGGAGATGC
TGGGAGGTGGCTGCGTGTCAGCTTTGGTTTGTTTGGCAGCGTTTGGGTGAACGATTTCTCCAGAGCCAAG
AAAGCCAACAAGAGGGGGGACTGGAGGGACCCTTCCCCGAGGTTGGTCCTGCACTTTGGTGGTGGTGGCT
TCCTGGCATTTTATAATTGTCAGTTGTCTTGGAGCTCTTCCCCAGTGGTCACACCCACCTGTGACATCCT
GTCTGAGAAGTTCCATCGAGGACAAGCCTTAGAAGCTCTAGGCCAGGCTCAGCCTGTCTGCTATACACTG
CTGGACCAGAGATACTTCTCAGGGCTAGGGAACATCATTAAGAATGAAGCCTTGTACAGAGCTGGGATCC
ATCCCCTTTCTCTCGGTTCAGTCCTGAGTGCCTCGCGTCGGGAGGTCCTGGTGGATCACGTGGTGGAGTT
CAGTACAGCCTGGCTGCAGGGCAAGTTCCAAGGCAGACCGCAGCACACACAGGTCTACCAGAAAGAACAG
TGCCCTGCTGGCCACCAGGTCATGAAGGAGGCGTTTGGGCCCGAAGATGGGTTACAGAGGCTCACCTGGT
GGTGCCCGCAGTGCCAGCCCCAGTTGTCAGAGGAGCCAGAGCAGTGCCAGTTCTCGCGGGGTGGAGGCGG
TTCCGGTGGCGGCGGAAGCGGAGGTGGAGGATCAGGGCCGGCCGAACTGCCCACCTGCAGCTGTCTTGAT
CGAGTTATACAAAAAGACAAAGGCCCATATTATACACACCTTGGGGCAGGACCAAGTGTTGCTGCTGTCA
GGGAAATCATGGAGAATAGGTATGGTCAAAAAGGAAACGCAATAAGGATAGAAATAGTAGTGTACACCGG
TAAAGAAGGGAAAAGCTCTCATGGGTGTCCAATTGCTAAGTGGGTTTTAAGAAGAAGCAGTGATGAAGAA
AAAGTTCTTTGTTTGGTCCGGCAGCGTACAGGCCACCACTGTCCAACTGCTGTGATGGTGGTGCTCATCA
TGGTGTGGGATGGCATCCCTCTTCCAATGGCCGACCGGCTATACACAGAGCTCACAGAGAATCTAAAGTC
ATACAATGGGCACCCTACCGACAGAAGATGCACCCTCAATGAAAATCGTACCTGTACATGTCAAGGAATT
GATCCAGAGACTTGTGGAGCTTCATTCTCTTTTGGCTGTTCATGGAGTATGTACTTTAATGGCTGTAAGT
TTGGTAGAAGCCCAAGCCCCAGAAGATTTAGAATTGATCCAAGCTCTCCCTTACATGAAAAAAACCTTGA
AGATAACTTACAGAGTTTGGCTACACGATTAGCTCCAATTTATAAGCAGTATGCTCCAGTAGCTTACCAA
AATCAGGTGGAATATGAAAATGTTGCCCGAGAATGTCGGCTTGGCAGCAAGGAAGGTCGTCCCTTCTCTG
GGGTCACTGCTTGCCTGGACTTCTGTGCTCATCCCCACAGGGACATTCACAACATGAATAATGGAAGCAC
TGTGGTTTGTACCTTAACTCGAGAAGATAACCGCTCTTTGGGTGTTATTCCTCAAGATGAGCAGCTCCAT
GTGCTACCTCTTTATAAGCTTTCAGACACAGATGAGTTTGGCTCCAAGGAAGGAATGGAAGCCAAGATCA
AATCTGGGGCCATCGAGGTCCTGGCACCCCGCCGCAAAAAAAGAACGTGTTTCACTCAGCCTGTTCCCCG
TTCTGGAAAGAAGAGGGCTGCGATGATGACAGAGGTTCTTGCACATAAGATAAGGGCAGTGGAAAAGAAA
CCTATTCCCCGAATCAAGCGGAAGAATAACTCAACAACAACAAACAACAGTAAGCCTTCGTCACTGCCAA
CCTTAGGGAGTAACACTGAGACCGTGCAACCTGAAGTAAAAAGTGAAACCGAACCCCATTTTATCTTAAA
AAGTTCAGACAACACTAAAACTTATTCGCTGATGCCATCCGCTCCTCACCCAGTGAAAGAGGCATCTCCA
GGCTTCTCCTGGTCCCCGAAGACTGCTTCAGCCACACCAGCTCCACTGAAGAATGACGCAACAGCCTCAT
GCGGGTTTTCAGAAAGAAGCAGCACTCCCCACTGTACGATGCCTTCGGGAAGACTCAGTGGTGCCAATGC
AGCTGCTGCTGATGGCCCTGGCATTTCACAGCTTGGCGAAGTGGCTCCTCTCCCCACCCTGTCTGCTCCT
GTGATGGAGCCCCTCATTAATTCTGAGCCTTCCACTGGTGTGACTGAGCCGCTAACGCCTCATCAGCCAA
ACCACCAGCCCTCCTTCCTCACCTCTCCTCAAGACCTTGCCTCTTCTCCAATGGAAGAAGATGAGCAGCA
TTCTGAAGCAGATGAGCCTCCATCAGACGAACCCCTATCTGATGACCCCCTGTCACCTGCTGAGGAGAAA
TTGCCCCACATTGATGAGTATTGGTCAGACAGTGAGCACATCTTTTTGGATGCAAATATTGGTGGGGTGG
CCATCGCACCTGCTCACGGCTCGGTTTTGATTGAGTGTGCCCGGCGAGAGCTGCACGCTACCACTCCTGT
TGAGCACCCCAACCGTAATCATCCAACCCGCCTCTCCCTTGTCTTTTACCAGCACAAAAACCTAAATAAG
CCCCAACATGGTTTTGAACTAAACAAGATTAAGTTTGAGGCTAAAGAAGCTAAGAATAAGAAAATGAAGG
CCTCAGAGCAAAAAGACCAGGCAGCTAATGAAGGTCCAGAACAGTCCTCTGAAGTAAATGAATTGAACCA
AATTCCTTCTCATAAAGCATTAACATTAACCCATGACAATGTTGTCACCGTGTCCCCTTATGCTCTCACA
CACGTTGCGGGGCCCTATAACCATTGGGTCATCGATTGATTAATTAAGAATTCGACCCAGCTTTCTTGTA
CAAAGTGGTTGGTAAGCCTATCCCTAACCCTCTCCTCGGTCTCGATTCTACGTAGTAATGAGCTAGCGCT
AACCGGTGGCGCGTTAAGTCGACAATCAACCTCTGGATTACAAAATTTGTGAAAGATTGACTGGTATTCT
TAACTATGTTGCTCCTTTTACGCTATGTGGATACGCTGCTTTAATGCCTTTGTATCATGCTATTGCTTCC
CGTATGGCTTTCATTTTCTCCTCCTTGTATAAATCCTGGTTGCTGTCTCTTTATGAGGAGTTGTGGCCCG
TTGTCAGGCAACGTGGCGTGGTGTGCACTGTGTTTGCTGACGCAACCCCCACTGGTTGGGGCATTGCCAC
CACCTGTCAGCTCCTTTCCGGGACTTTCGCTTTCCCCCTCCCTATTGCCACGGCGGAACTCATCGCCGCC
TGCCTTGCCCGCTGCTGGACAGGGGCTCGGCTGTTGGGCACTGACAATTCCGTGGTGTTGTCGGGGAAAT
CATCGTCCTTTCCTTGGCTGCTCGCCTGTGTTGCCACCTGGATTCTGCGCGGGACGTCCTTCTGCTACGT
CCCTTCGGCCCTCAATCCAGCGGACCTTCCTTCCCGCGGCCTGCTGCCGGCTCTGCGGCCTCTTCCGCGT
CTTCGCCTTCGCCCTCAGACGAGTCGGATCTCCCTTTGGGCCGCCTCCCCGCGTCGACTTTAAGACCAAT
GACTTACAAGGCAGCTGTAGATCTTAGCCACTTTTTAAAAGAAAAGGGGGGACTGGAAGGGCTAATTCAC
TCCCAACGAAGACAAGATCTGCTTTTTGCTTGTACTGGGTCTCTCTGGTTAGACCAGATCTGAGCCTGGG
AGCTCTCTGGCTAACTAGGGAACCCACTGCTTAAGCCTCAATAAAGCTTGCCTTGAGTGCTTCAAGTAGT
GTGTGCCCGTCTGTTGTGTGACTCTGGTAACTAGAGATCCCTCAGACCCTTTTAGTCAGTGTGGAAAATC
TCTAGCAGTACGTATAGTAGTTCATGTCATCTTATTATTCAGTATTTATAACTTGCAAAGAAATGAATAT
CAGAGAGTGAGAGGAACTTGTTTATTGCAGCTTATAATGGTTACAAATAAAGCAATAGCATCACAAATTT
CACAAATAAAGCATTTTTTTCACTGCATTCTAGTTGTGGTTTGTCCAAACTCATCAATGTATCTTATCAT
GTCTGGCTCTAGCTATCCCGCCCCTAACTCCGCCCATCCCGCCCCTAACTCCGCCCAGTTCCGCCCATTC
TCCGCCCCATGGCTGACTAATTTTTTTTATTTATGCAGAGGCCGAGGCCGCCTCGGCCTCTGAGCTATTC
CAGAAGTAGTGAGGAGGCTTTTTTGGAGGCCTAGGGACGTACCCAATTCGCCCTATAGTGAGTCGTATTA
CGCGCGCTCACTGGCCGTCGTTTTACAACGTCGTGACTGGGAAAACCCTGGCGTTACCCAACTTAATCGC
CTTGCAGCACATCCCCCTTTCGCCAGCTGGCGTAATAGCGAAGAGGCCCGCACCGATCGCCCTTCCCAAC
AGTTGCGCAGCCTGAATGGCGAATGGG
[124 nt withheld, positions 10948-11071]
C
[91 nt withheld, positions 11073-11163]
A
[49 nt withheld, positions 11165-11213]
CCTTTGACGTTGGAGTCCACGTTCTTT
[37 nt withheld, positions 11241-11277]
ACCCTATCTCGGTCTATTCTTTTGATTTATAAGGGATTTTGCCGATTTCGGCCTATTGGTTAAAAAATGA
GCTGATTTAACAAAAATTTAACGCGAATTTTAACAAAATATTAACGCTTACAATTTAGGTGGCACTTTTC
GGGGAAATGTGCGCGGAACCCCTATTTGTTTATTTTTCTAAATACATTCAAATATGTATCCGCTCATGAG
ACAATAACCCTGATAAATGCTTCAATAATATTGAAAAAGGAAGAGTATGAGTATTCAACATTTCCGTGTC
GCCCTTATTCCCTTTTTTGCGGCATTTTGCCTTCCTGTTTTTGCTCACCCAGAAACGCTGGTGAAAGTAA
AAGATGCTGAAGATCAGTTGGGTGCACGAGTGGGTTACATCGAACTGGATCTCAACAGCGGTAAGATCCT
TGAGAGTTTTCGCCCCGAAGAACGTTTTCCAATGATGAGCACTTTTAAAGTTCTGCTATGTGGCGCGGTA
TTATCCCGTATTGACGCCGGGCAAGAGCAACTCGGTCGCCGCATACACTATTCTCAGAATGACTTGGTTG
AGTACTCACCAGTCACAGAAAAGCATCTTACGGATGGCATGACAGTAAGAGAATTATGCAGTGCTGCCAT
AACCATGAGTGATAACACTGCGGCCAACTTACTTCTGACAACGATCGGAGGACCGAAGGAGCTAACCGCT
TTTTTGCACAACATGGGGGATCATGTAACTCGCCTTGATCGTTGGGAACCGGAGCTGAATGAAGCCATAC
CAAACGACGAGCGTGACACCACGATGCCTGTAGCAATGGCAACAACGTTGCGCAAACTATTAACTGGCGA
ACTACTTACTCTAGCTTCCCGGCAACAATTAATAGACTGGATGGAGGCGGATAAAGTTGCAGGACCACTT
CTGCGCTCGGCCCTTCCGGCTGGCTGGTTTATTGCTGATAAATCTGGAGCCGGTGAGCGTGGGTCTCGCG
GTATCATTGCAGCACTGGGGCCAGATGGTAAGCCCTCCCGTATCGTAGTTATCTACACGACGGGGAGTCA
GGCAACTATGGATGAACGAAATAGACAGATCGCTGAGATAGGTGCCTCACTGATTAAGCATTGGTAACTG
TCAGACCAAGTTTACTCATATATACTTTAGATTGATTTAAAACTTCATTTTTAATTTAAAAGGATCTAGG
TGAAGATCCTTTTTGATAATCTCATGACCAAAATCCCTTAACGTGAGTTTTCGTTCCACTGAGCGTCAGA
CCCCGTAGAAAAGATCAAAGGATCTTC
Features (pLannotate 1.2.2; 36 found; start..end, strand, type, name):
      1..589     +  rep_origin     ori: high-copy-number ColE1/pMB1/pBR322/pUC origin of replication
    772..864     +  CDS            lacI (fragment): lac repressor; lacI; The lac repressor binds to the lac operator to inhibit transcription in E. coli. This inhibition can be relieved by adding lactose or isopropyl-β-D-thiogalactopyranoside (IPTG).
    877..898     +  protein_bind   CAP binding site: CAP binding activates transcription in the presence of cAMP. E. coli catabolite activator protein
    913..943     +  promoter       lac promoter: promoter for the E. coli lac operon
    947..969     +  protein_bind   lac operator (fragment): The lac repressor binds to the lac operator to inhibit transcription in E. coli. This inhibition can be relieved by adding lactose or isopropyl-β-D-thiogalactopyranoside (IPTG). lac repressor encoded by lacI
   1012..1030    +  promoter       T3 promoter: promoter for bacteriophage T3 RNA polymerase
   1058..1284    +  promoter       RSV promoter: Rous sarcoma virus enhancer/promoter
   1285..1465    +  LTR            5' LTR (truncated): truncated 5' long terminal repeat (LTR) from HIV-1
   1512..1637    +  misc_feature   HIV-1 Ψ: packaging signal of human immunodeficiency virus type 1
   1621..1984    +  CDS            HIV-1 gag (fragment): gag protein from human immunodeficiency virus 1; gag
   2130..2363    +  misc_feature   RRE: The Rev response element (RRE) of HIV-1 allows for Rev-dependent mRNA export from the nucleus to the cytoplasm.
   2740..2766    +  CDS            Rev (fragment): human immunodeficiency virus 1 (HIV-1) Rev protein; rev; enhances nuclear export of unspliced and incompletely spliced viral mRNAs
   2767..3267    +  promoter       hPGK promoter: human phosphoglycerate kinase 1 promoter
   3289..3888    +  CDS            PuroR (fragment): puromycin N-acetyltransferase; pac from Streptomyces; confers resistance to puromycin
   3930..4047    +  misc_feature   cPPT/CTS: central polypurine tract and central termination sequence of HIV-1
   4164..4467    +  enhancer       CMV enhancer: human cytomegalovirus immediate early enhancer
   4468..4671    +  promoter       CMV promoter: human cytomegalovirus (CMV) immediate early promoter
   4694..4718    +  protein_bind   attB1: mutant version of attB; recombination site for the Gateway® BP reaction BP Clonase™
   4769..4789    +  CDS            SV40 NLS: nuclear localization signal of SV40 (simian virus 40) large T antigen
   4793..4813    +  CDS            SV40 NLS: nuclear localization signal of SV40 (simian virus 40) large T antigen
   4817..4837    +  CDS            SV40 NLS: nuclear localization signal of SV40 (simian virus 40) large T antigen
   4955..6001    +  CDS            PUM1 (fragment): PUM1_HUMAN - Also known as KIAA0099 From Homo sapiens (Human).
   6131..7126    +  CDS            NEIL2: NEIL2_HUMAN - Experimental evidence at protein level: Swiss-Prot protein existence level 1. Involved in base excision repair of DNA damaged by oxidation or by mutagenic agents. Has DNA glycosylase activity towards 5- hydroxyuracil and other oxidized derivatives of cytosine with a preference for mismatched double-stranded DNA (DNA bubbles). Has low or no DNA glycosylase activity towards thymine glycol, 2-hydroxyadenine, hypoxanthine and 8-oxoguanine. Has AP (apurinic/apyrimidinic) lyase activity and introduces nicks in the DNA strand. Cleaves the DNA backbone by beta-delta elimination to genera
   7181..9340    +  CDS            TET1 (fragment): TET1_HUMAN - Also known as CXXC6, KIAA1676, LCX. Experimental evidence at protein level: Swiss-Prot protein existence level 1. Dioxygenase that catalyzes the conversion of the modified genomic base 5-methylcytosine (5mC) into 5-hydroxymethylcytosine (5hmC) and plays a key role in active DNA demethylation. Also mediates subsequent conversion of 5hmC into 5-formylcytosine (5fC), and conversion of 5fC to 5-carboxylcytosine (5caC). Conversion of 5mC into 5hmC, 5fC and 5caC probably constitutes the first step in cytosine demethylation. Methylation at the C5 position of cytosine bases is an epigenet
   9365..9389    -  protein_bind   attB2: mutant version of attB; recombination site for the Gateway® BP reaction BP Clonase™
   9391..9432    +  CDS            V5 tag: epitope tag from simian virus 5
   9474..10062   +  misc_feature   WPRE: woodchuck hepatitis virus posttranscriptional regulatory element
  10113..10132   +  misc_feature   cPPT/CTS (fragment): central polypurine tract and central termination sequence of HIV-1
  10134..10367   +  LTR            3' LTR (ΔU3): self-inactivating 3' long terminal repeat (LTR) from HIV-1
  10445..10566   +  polyA_signal   SV40 poly(A) signal: SV40 polyadenylation signal
  10606..10741   +  rep_origin     SV40 ori: SV40 origin of replication
  10762..10780   -  promoter       T7 promoter: promoter for bacteriophage T7 RNA polymerase
  10788..10943   +  CDS            lacZα (fragment): LacZα fragment of β-galactosidase; lacZ fragment
  10948..11376   +  rep_origin     f1 ori (sequence partly withheld): f1 bacteriophage origin of replication; arrow indicates direction of (+) strand synthesis
  11429..11533   +  promoter       AmpR promoter: bla
  11534..12394   +  CDS            AmpR: β-lactamase; bla; confers resistance to ampicillin, carbenicillin, and related antibiotics
