[The description below was written by a language model from this plasmid's Addgene catalogue record and pLannotate feature annotations shown in this document.]
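Description:
pAT611_CMV/CAG_PUFa-hNEIL2-hTET1(CD) is a third-generation, self-inactivating lentiviral expression plasmid built on the pLX302 Gateway destination backbone. It delivers the Casilio-ME3.2 DNA demethylation effector into mammalian cells. In E. coli it is maintained through a ColE1/pUC-type origin with ampicillin resistance; the catalogue lists it as low copy and pairs it with a recombination-tolerant strain, as is usual for LTR-containing plasmids. An f1 origin, an SV40 origin and lac/lacZα remnants are backbone leftovers. The viral portion comprises an RSV promoter driving a truncated HIV-1 5' LTR (making genomic RNA production Tat-independent), the Ψ packaging signal with a gag fragment, the RRE for Rev-dependent export, cPPT/CTS, WPRE and a ΔU3 3' LTR followed by an SV40 polyadenylation signal. An hPGK promoter-driven puromycin N-acetyltransferase cassette allows selection of transduced cells.

The payload sits between attB1 and attB2 sites left by Gateway recombination. It encodes three SV40 nuclear localization signals followed by a PUM1-derived PUF RNA-binding domain (PUFa), human NEIL2, and the catalytic domain of human TET1 as a single fusion. A V5 tag lies just past attB2; the record does not show whether it is read in frame with the fusion. The catalogue names the promoter as CMV/CAG, but the annotation detects only the CMV enhancer and CMV immediate-early promoter upstream of the insert.

In the Casilio system, the PUF domain binds cognate sites appended to a guide RNA, so a dCas9–guide complex supplied separately recruits the effector to chosen loci. There, TET1 oxidizes 5-methylcytosine, while the NEIL2 glycosylase/AP lyase couples that oxidation to base excision repair, with the aim of enhancing targeted demethylation.
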