Addgene plasmid #134850: pAT611_CMV/CAG_PUFa-hNEIL2-hTET1(CD)
Purpose: 3rd generation lentiviral expression of Casilio-ME3.2 effector PUFa-hNEIL2-hTET1(CD) in mammalian cells
Depositing lab: Albert Cheng. Depositing organization: Jackson Laboratory. Publication: Enhanced CRISPR-based DNA demethylation by Casilio-ME-mediated RNA-guided coupling of methylcytosine oxidation and DNA repair pathways. Taghbalout A, Du M, Jillette N, Rosikiewicz W, Rath A, Heinen CD, Li S, Cheng AW. Nat Commun. 2019 Sep 20;10(1):4296. doi: 10.1038/s41467-019-12339-7. PubMed 31541098.
Backbone
  Vector backbone: pLX302
  Backbone manufacturer: Plasmid #25896
  Backbone size w/o insert (bp): 9573
  Total vector size (bp): 12564
  Vector type: Mammalian Expression, Lentiviral, CRISPR, Synthetic Biology
  Selectable markers: Puromycin
Growth in bacteria
  Bacterial resistance: Ampicillin, 100 μg/mL
  Growth temperature: 30°C
  Growth strain: NEB Stable
  Copy number: Low Copy
Gene/Insert
  Gene/Insert name: PUFa-NEIL2-TET1(CD)
  Species: H. sapiens (human), Synthetic
  Insert size (bp): 4632
  Promoter: CMV/CAG
  Tag / fusion protein: PUFa-NEIL2-TET1(CD)
  Cloning method: Gateway Cloning
  Sequencing primers: 5′ cgcaaatgggcggtaggcgtg; 3′ agcagcgtatccacatagcg
Terms and licenses: Academic/Nonprofit Terms; Industry Terms: Not Available to Industry
How to cite: pAT611_CMV/CAG_PUFa-hNEIL2-hTET1(CD) was a gift from Albert Cheng (Addgene plasmid # 134850)
